Addgene plasmid #75013: MP9956:SFG.GD3synthase-2A-GD2synthase
Purpose: Retroviral transfer vector which encodes the Disialoganglioside (GD2) mini-operon. Mammalian cells transduced with this vector become GD2 positive.
Depositing lab: Martin Pule. Depositing organization: University College London. Publication: An Optimized GD2-Targeting Retroviral Cassette for More Potent and Safer Cellular Therapy of Neuroblastoma and Other Cancers. Thomas S, Straathof K, Himoudi N, Anderson J, Pule M. PLoS One. 2016 Mar 31;11(3):e0152196. doi: 10.1371/journal.pone.0152196. eCollection 2016. PONE-D-16-03676 PubMed 27030986.
Backbone
  Vector backbone: SFG
  Backbone manufacturer: Mulligan laboratory
  Vector type: Mammalian Expression, Retroviral ; MoMLV retroviral vector
Growth in bacteria
  Bacterial resistance: Ampicillin, 100 μg/mL
  Growth temperature: 37°C
  Growth strain: NEB Stable
  Copy number: Low Copy
Gene/Insert 1
  Gene/Insert name: murine GD3 synthase (alt name: 1883-4609)
  Species: M. musculus (mouse)
Gene/Insert 2
  Gene/Insert name: murine GD2 synthase (alt name: 3008-4609)
  Species: M. musculus (mouse)
Terms and licenses: Academic/Nonprofit Terms; Industry Terms: Not Available to Industry
How to cite: MP9956:SFG.GD3synthase-2A-GD2synthase was a gift from Martin Pule (Addgene plasmid # 75013 ; http://n2t.net/addgene:75013 ; RRID:Addgene_75013)
