[The description below was written by a language model from this plasmid's Addgene catalogue record and pLannotate feature annotations shown in this document.]
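Description:
MP9956:SFG.GD3synthase-2A-GD2synthase is a Moloney murine leukemia virus (MoMLV)-based gammaretroviral transfer vector built on the SFG backbone and intended for transducing mammalian cells. The bacterial portion carries a ColE1/pMB1-type origin and an ampicillin resistance gene (β-lactamase with its own promoter), along with remnants of lac, rop and bom sequences. The catalogue lists the plasmid as low copy, although the annotation software labels the origin generically as high copy. No mammalian selection marker or reporter is annotated.

The viral cassette is flanked by MoMLV long terminal repeats. Downstream of the 5' LTR lie the packaging signal (Ψ), a truncated gag segment lacking its start codon, and a pol region containing the splice acceptor. This is the characteristic SFG layout, in which the transgene is expressed from a spliced, LTR-driven transcript much like the native env message; no internal promoter is annotated. A short segment next to the 3' LTR matches a ΔU3 self-inactivating element, but a full LTR annotation follows it.

The payload is a two-enzyme "mini-operon". Mouse GD3 synthase (St8sia1) adds an α2,8-linked sialic acid to ganglioside GM3 to make GD3. Mouse GD2 synthase (B4galnt1) then converts GD3 to GD2. According to the construct name, the two reading frames are joined by a 2A self-cleaving peptide, which presumably occupies the short unannotated gap between them, so both enzymes come from one transcript.

Cells transduced with this vector become positive for surface disialoganglioside GD2. This makes it useful for generating GD2-expressing target cells, for example when evaluating GD2-directed cellular therapies for neuroblastoma and other cancers.
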