Features (pLannotate 1.2.2; 20 found; start..end, strand, type, name):
    655..854     +  misc_feature   MMLV Ψ: packaging signal of Moloney murine leukemia virus (MMLV)
    906..994     +  misc_feature   MESV Ψ (fragment): packaging signal of murine embryonic stem cell virus
   1084..1493    +  CDS            gag (truncated) (fragment): truncated Moloney murine leukemia virus (MMLV) gag gene lacking the start codon
   1503..1877    +  misc_feature   pol region: Moloney murine leukemia virus (MMLV) pol region containing the splice acceptor site
   1883..2947    +  CDS            St8sia1: SIA8A_MOUSE - Also known as Siat8, Siat8a. Experimental evidence at protein level: Swiss-Prot protein existence level 1. Catalyzes the addition of sialic acid in alpha 2,8-linkage to the sialic acid moiety of the ganglioside GM3 to form ganglioside GD3; gangliosides are a subfamily of complex glycosphinglolipds that contain one or more residues of sialic acid (PubMed:8910600). Can catalyze the addition of a second alpha-2,8- sialic acid to GD3 to form GT3 (PubMed:8910600). Can use GM1b, GD1a and GT1b as acceptor substrates to synthesize GD1c, GT1a and GQ1b respectively (PubMed:8910600). From M
   3008..4606    +  CDS            B4galnt1: B4GN1_MOUSE - Also known as Galgt, Galgt1, Ggm2. Experimental evidence at protein level: Swiss-Prot protein existence level 1. Involved in the biosynthesis of gangliosides GM2, GD2, GT2 and GA2 from GM3, GD3, GT3 and GA3, respectively. From Mus musculus (Mouse).
   4629..4726    +  CDS            env (fragment): murine leukemia virus gPr80 envelope polyprotein precursor; env; proteolytically cleaved into gp70SU and p15TM subunits
   4768..4889    +  LTR            3' LTR (ΔU3) (fragment): self-inactivating 3' long terminal repeat (LTR) from Moloney murine leukemia virus
   4890..5359    +  LTR            LTR: long terminal repeat from Moloney murine leukemia virus
   6054..6211    +  CDS            lacZα (fragment): LacZα fragment of β-galactosidase; lacZ fragment
   6217..6316    -  misc_feature   bom (fragment): basis of mobility region from pBR322
   6418..6452    -  CDS            rop (fragment): Rop protein, which maintains plasmids at low copy number; rop
   6549..6653    +  promoter       AmpR promoter: bla
   6654..7514    +  CDS            AmpR: β-lactamase; bla; confers resistance to ampicillin, carbenicillin, and related antibiotics
   7685..8273    +  rep_origin     ori: high-copy-number ColE1/pMB1/pBR322/pUC origin of replication
   8456..8548    +  CDS            lacI (fragment): lac repressor; lacI; The lac repressor binds to the lac operator to inhibit transcription in E. coli. This inhibition can be relieved by adding lactose or isopropyl-β-D-thiogalactopyranoside (IPTG).
   8561..8582    +  protein_bind   CAP binding site: CAP binding activates transcription in the presence of cAMP. E. coli catabolite activator protein
   8597..8627    +  promoter       lac promoter: promoter for the E. coli lac operon
   8635..8651    +  protein_bind   lac operator: The lac repressor binds to the lac operator to inhibit transcription in E. coli. This inhibition can be relieved by adding lactose or isopropyl-β-D-thiogalactopyranoside (IPTG). lac repressor encoded by lacI
   9084..592     +  LTR            LTR (across the origin): long terminal repeat from Moloney murine leukemia virus
>Addgene plasmid #75013 | MP9956:SFG.GD3synthase-2A-GD2synthase | depositor full sequence | sequence record 141876 | entire plasmid covered
TGAAAGACCCCACCTGTAGGTTTGGCAAGCTAGCTTAAGTAACGCCATTTTGCAAGGCATGGAAAAATAC
ATAACTGAGAATAGAAAAGTTCAGATCAAGGTCAGGAACAGATGGAACAGCTGAATATGGGCCAAACAGG
ATATCTGTGGTAAGCAGTTCCTGCCCCGGCTCAGGGCCAAGAACAGATGGAACAGCTGAATATGGGCCAA
ACAGGATATCTGTGGTAAGCAGTTCCTGCCCCGGCTCAGGGCCAAGAACAGATGGTCCCCAGATGCGGTC
CAGCCCTCAGCAGTTTCTAGAGAACCATCAGATGTTTCCAGGGTGCCCCAAGGACCTGAAATGACCCTGT
GCCTTATTTGAACTAACCAATCAGTTCGCTTCTCGCTTCTGTTCGCGCGCTTATGCTCCCCGAGCTCAAT
AAAAGAGCCCACAACCCCTCACTCGGGGCGCCAGTCCTCCGATTGACTGAGTCGCCCGGGTACCCGTGTA
TCCAATAAACCCTCTTGCAGTTGCATCCGACTTGTGGTCTCGCTGTTCCTTGGGAGGGTCTCCTCTGAGT
GATTGACTACCCGTCAGCGGGGGTCTTTCATTTGGGGGCTCGTCCGGGATCGGGAGACCCCTGCCCAGGG
ACCACCGACCCACCACCGGGAGGTAAGCTGGCCAGCAACTTATCTGTGTCTGTCCGATTGTCTAGTGTCT
ATGACTGATTTTATGCGCCTGCGTCGGTACTAGTTAGCTAACTAGCTCTGTATCTGGCGGACCCGTGGTG
GAACTGACGAGTTCGGAACACCCGGCCGCAACCCTGGGAGACGTCCCAGGGACTTCGGGGGCCGTTTTTG
TGGCCCGACCTGAGTCCTAAAATCCCGATCGTTTAGGACTCTTTGGTGCACCCCCCTTAGAGGAGGGATA
TGTGGTTCTGGTAGGAGACGAGAACCTAAAACAGTTCCCGCCTCCGTCTGAATTTTTGCTTTCGGTTTGG
GACCGAAGCCGCGCCGCGCGTCTTGTCTGCTGCAGCATCGTTCTGTGTTGTCTCTGTCTGACTGTGTTTC
TGTATTTGTCTGAAAATATGGGCCCGGGCTAGCCTGTTACCACTCCCTTAAGTTTGACCTTAGGTCACTG
GAAAGATGTCGAGCGGATCGCTCACAACCAGTCGGTAGATGTCAAGAAGAGACGTTGGGTTACCTTCTGC
TCTGCAGAATGGCCAACCTTTAACGTCGGATGGCCGCGAGACGGCACCTTTAACCGAGACCTCATCACCC
AGGTTAAGATCAAGGTCTTTTCACCTGGCCCGCATGGACACCCAGACCAGGTGGGGTACATCGTGACCTG
GGAAGCCTTGGCTTTTGACCCCCCTCCCTGGGTCAAGCCCTTTGTACACCCTAAGCCTCCGCCTCCTCTT
CCTCCATCCGCCCCGTCTCTCCCCCTTGAACCTCCTCGTTCGACCCCGCCTCGATCCTCCCTTTATCCAG
CCCTCACTCCTTCTCTAGGCGCCCCCATATGGCCATATGAGATCTTATATGGGGCACCCCCGCCCCTTGT
AAACTTCCCTGACCCTGACATGACAAGAGTTACTAACAGCCCCTCTCTCCAAGCTCACTTACAGGCTCTC
TACTTAGTCCAGCACGAAGTCTGGAGACCTCTGGCGGCAGCCTACCAAGAACAACTGGACCGACCGGTGG
TACCTCACCCTTACCGAGTCGGCGACACAGTGTGGGTCCGCCGACACCAGACTAAGAACCTAGAACCTCG
CTGGAAAGGACCTTACACAGTCCTGCTGACCACCCCCACCGCCCTCAAAGTAGACGGCATCGCAGCTTGG
ATACACGCCGCCCACGTGAAGGCTGCCGACCCCGGGGGTGGACCATCCTCTAGACTGCCACCATGAGCCC
CTGCGGGCGGGCCCTACATACGTCCAGAGGGGCCATGGCCATGCTAGCTCGGAAATTCCCGCGTACCCGG
CTACCCGTAGGAGCCAGTGCCCTCTGTGTGGTGGTCCTCTGTTGGCTCTACATCTTCCCTGTCTACCGGC
TGCCCAACGAGAAGGAGATTGTGCAAGGGGTGCTGGCACAGCGGACGGCTTGGAGGACGAACCAGACGTC
AGCCAGTCTCTTCAGGAGACAAATGGAAGACTGCTGTGACCCTGCCCATCTCTTTGCTATGACTAAGATG
AACTCCCCCATGGGGAAGAGCCTGTGGTACGATGGGGAGCTCTTATACTCGTTCACCATCGATAATTCCA
CGTACTCCCTCTTCCCCCAGGCAACCCCCTTCCAGCTGCCATTGAAGAAATGTGCGGTGGTGGGAAACGG
TGGGATTCTGAAGATGAGTGGCTGTGGCCGTCAAATAGATGAAGCAAATTTTGTCATGCGGTGCAACCTG
CCTCCCTTGTCAAGTGAGTACACCAGAGATGTCGGTTCCAAAACTCAGTTGGTGACAGCTAACCCCAGCA
TAATTCGCCAGAGATTTGAAAACCTGCTGTGGTCCAGAAAGAAGTTTGTGGACAACATGAAGATCTATAA
CCACAGTTACATCTACATGCCTGCCTTTTCTATGAAGACAGGCACAGAGCCGTCTCTCCGTGTGTATTAC
ACACTGAAAGATGTTGGAGCCAATCAAACAGTGCTTTTTGCTAACCCCAACTTTCTTCGGAACATTGGAA
AGTTCTGGAAGAGTAGGGGGATCCACGCCAAGCGCTTGTCTACAGGACTCTTTTTGGTGAGTGCAGCCTT
GGGCCTCTGTGAGGAGGTGTCCATCTATGGCTTCTGGCCCTTCTCGGTGAACATGCAAGGGGACCCTATC
AGTCACCACTACTATGACAACGTCTTGCCCTTCTCAGGCTACCATGCCATGCCTGAGGAATTCCTTCAGC
TTTGGTATCTTCACAAAATCGGCGCGCTGAGGATGCAGCTGGACCCGTGTGAGGAGCCGTCACCACAGCC
CACTTCCCAGTGCACCAACTACGCCCTGCTGAAGCTGGCCGGCGACGTGGAGAGCAACCCCGGCCCCATG
CGGCTAGACCGCCGGGCCCTCTATGCGCTAGTCTTGCTGCTCGCCTGCGCCTCGCTGGGTCTCCTGTACT
CCAGCACCCGAAACGCGCCAAGTCTCCCGAACCCTCTGGCATTGTGGTCGCCCCCACAAGGTCCCCCGAG
ACTCGATCTGCTAGACCTTGCCCCTGAGCCTCGCTACGCACACATCCCGGTCAGGATCAAGGAGCAAGTG
GTGGGGCTGCTGGCTCAGAACAACTGCAGTTGTGAATCCAAGGGAGGAAGCCTTCCCTTGCCCTTTCTGA
GACAGGTTCGGGCGGTTGACCTCACTAAAGCCTTTGACGCTGAGGAGCTGAGGGCTGTTTCTGTCGCCAG
GGAGCAGGAATACCAGGCCTTCCTTGCAAGGAGCCGGTCCCTGGCTGACCAGCTGCTGATAGCTCCCGCC
AACTCCCCCTTACAGTACCCCCTGCAGGGTGTGGAGGTTCAGCCCCTCAGGAGCATCCTGGTGCCAGGGC
TAAGTCTGCAGGAAGCTTCTGTCCAGGAGATATACCAGGTGAACCTGAGTGCTTCTCTAGGCACCTGGGA
CGTGGCAGGGGAAGTAACAGGAGTGACTCTCACGGGAGAGGGGCAACCGGATCTCACCCTTGCCAGCCCA
GTTCTGGATAAACTCAACCGGCAGCTGCAACTGGTGACTTACAGCAGCCGGAGCTACCAGGCCAACACAG
CAGACACAGTCCGGTTCTCCACCAAGGGACATGAAGTTGCCTTCACCATCCTCGTAAGACACCCTCCCAA
CCCCCGGCTGTACCCACCATCATCCCTACCCCAAGGAGCCGAGTACAACATCAGTGCTCTGGTTACCATT
GCCACCAAGACTTTTCTTCGTTATGATCGACTACGGACACTCATTGCCAGCATCCGACGCTTTTACCCTA
CGGTCACCATAGTCATCGCTGACGACAGTGACAAACCGGAGCGCATTAGCGACCCACACGTGGAGCACTA
CTTCATGCCCTTCGGCAAGGGTTGGTTCGCAGGTCGGAACCTGGCGGTGTCCCAAGTAACCACCAAATAC
GTGCTGTGGGTGGACGACGACTTTGTCTTCACGGCGCGCACGCGGCTGGAGAAGCTTGTGGACGTGCTCG
AGAAGACGCCCCTGGACCTGGTAGGGGGCGCGGTGCGGGAGATCTCGGGCTACGCTACCACCTACCGGCA
GCTGCTGAGTGTGGAGCCGGGCGCCCCAGGCCTTGGGAACTGCTTCCGGCAAAAGCAGGGCTTCCACCAC
GAGCTCGTTGGCTTCCCAAGTTGTGTGGTCACAGACGGCGTGGTCAACTTCTTCCTGGCGCGCACAGACA
AAGTGCGCCAAGTGGGCTTTGACCCACGCCTCAACCGGGTGGCACATCTGGAATTCTTCCTGGATGGACT
TGGTTTCCTTCGTGTTGGCTCCTGCTCTGATGTTGTTGTGGATCATGCATCGAAGGTGAAGCTGCCGTGG
ACAGCAAAAGACCCAGGAGCTGAAACTTATGCCCGTTACAGGTACCCGGGATCACTGGACCAAAGTCAAG
TGGCCAAACATCGCCTACTCTTCTTCAAACACCGGCTACAGTGCATGACCGCCGAGTGAACGCGTCATCA
TCGATCCGGATTAGTCCAATTTGTTAAAGACAGGATATCAGTGGTCCAGGCTCTAGTTTTGACTCAACAA
TATCACCAGCTGAAGCCTATAGAGTACGAGCCATAGATAAAATAAAAGATTTTATTTAGTCTCCAGAAAA
AGGGGGGAATGAAAGACCCCACCTGTAGGTTTGGCAAGCTAGCTTAAGTAACGCCATTTTGCAAGGCATG
GAAAAATACATAACTGAGAATAGAGAAGTTCAGATCAAGGTCAGGAACAGATGGAACAGCTGAATATGGG
CCAAACAGGATATCTGTGGTAAGCAGTTCCTGCCCCGGCTCAGGGCCAAGAACAGATGGAACAGCTGAAT
ATGGGCCAAACAGGATATCTGTGGTAAGCAGTTCCTGCCCCGGCTCAGGGCCAAGAACAGATGGTCCCCA
GATGCGGTCCAGCCCTCAGCAGTTTCTAGAGAACCATCAGATGTTTCCAGGGTGCCCCAAGGACCTGAAA
TGACCCTGTGCCTTATTTGAACTAACCAATCAGTTCGCTTCTCGCTTCTGTTCGCGCGCTTCTGCTCCCC
GAGCTCAATAAAAGAGCCCACAACCCCTCACTCGGGGCGCCAGTCCTCCGATTGACTGAGTCGCCCGGGT
ACCCGTGTATCCAATAAACCCTCTTGCAGTTGCATCCGACTTGTGGTCTCGCTGTTCCTTGGGAGGGTCT
CCTCTGAGTGATTGACTACCCGTCAGCGGGGGTCTTTCACACATGCAGCATGTATCAAAATTAATTTGGT
TTTTTTTCTTAAGTATTTACATTAAATGGCCATAGTACTTAAAGTTACATTGGCTTCCTTGAAATAAACA
TGGAGTATTCAGAATGTGTCATAAATATTTCTAATTTTAAGATAGTATCTCCATTGGCTTTCTACTTTTT
CTTTTATTTTTTTTTGTCCTCTGTCTTCCATTTGTTGTTGTTGTTGTTTGTTTGTTTGTTTGTTGGTTGG
TTGGTTAATTTTTTTTTAAAGATCCTACACTATAGTTCAAGCTAGACTATTAGCTACTCTGTAACCCAGG
GTGACCTTGAAGTCATGGGTAGCCTGCTGTTTTAGCCTTCCCACATCTAAGATTACAGGTATGAGCTATC
ATTTTTGGTATATTGATTGATTGATTGATTGATGTGTGTGTGTGTGATTGTGTTTGTGTGTGTGACTGTG
AAAATGTGTGTATGGGTGTGTGTGAATGTGTGTATGTATGTGTGTGTGTGAGTGTGTGTGTGTGTGTGTG
CATGTGTGTGTGTGTGACTGTGTCTATGTGTATGACTGTGTGTGTGTGTGTGTGTGTGTGTGTGTGTGTG
TGTGTGTGTGTGTTGTGAAAAAATATTCTATGGTAGTGAGAGCCAACGCTCCGGCTCAGGTGTCAGGTTG
GTTTTTGAGACAGAGTCTTTCACTTAGCTTGGAATTCACTGGCCGTCGTTTTACAACGTCGTGACTGGGA
AAACCCTGGCGTTACCCAACTTAATCGCCTTGCAGCACATCCCCCTTTCGCCAGCTGGCGTAATAGCGAA
GAGGCCCGCACCGATCGCCCTTCCCAACAGTTGCGCAGCCTGAATGGCGAATGGCGCCTGATGCGGTATT
TTCTCCTTACGCATCTGTGCGGTATTTCACACCGCATATGGTGCACTCTCAGTACAATCTGCTCTGATGC
CGCATAGTTAAGCCAGCCCCGACACCCGCCAACACCCGCTGACGCGCCCTGACGGGCTTGTCTGCTCCCG
GCATCCGCTTACAGACAAGCTGTGACCGTCTCCGGGAGCTGCATGTGTCAGAGGTTTTCACCGTCATCAC
CGAAACGCGCGATGACGAAAGGGCCTCGTGATACGCCTATTTTTATAGGTTAATGTCATGATAATAATGG
TTTCTTAGACGTCAGGTGGCACTTTTCGGGGAAATGTGCGCGGAACCCCTATTTGTTTATTTTTCTAAAT
ACATTCAAATATGTATCCGCTCATGAGACAATAACCCTGATAAATGCTTCAATAATATTGAAAAAGGAAG
AGTATGAGTATTCAACATTTCCGTGTCGCCCTTATTCCCTTTTTTGCGGCATTTTGCCTTCCTGTTTTTG
CTCACCCAGAAACGCTGGTGAAAGTAAAAGATGCTGAAGATCAGTTGGGTGCACGAGTGGGTTACATCGA
ACTGGATCTCAACAGCGGTAAGATCCTTGAGAGTTTTCGCCCCGAAGAACGTTTTCCAATGATGAGCACT
TTTAAAGTTCTGCTATGTGGCGCGGTATTATCCCGTATTGACGCCGGGCAAGAGCAACTCGGTCGCCGCA
TACACTATTCTCAGAATGACTTGGTTGAGTACTCACCAGTCACAGAAAAGCATCTTACGGATGGCATGAC
AGTAAGAGAATTATGCAGTGCTGCCATAACCATGAGTGATAACACTGCGGCCAACTTACTTCTGACAACG
ATCGGAGGACCGAAGGAGCTAACCGCTTTTTTGCACAACATGGGGGATCATGTAACTCGCCTTGATCGTT
GGGAACCGGAGCTGAATGAAGCCATACCAAACGACGAGCGTGACACCACGATGCCTGTAGCAATGGCAAC
AACGTTGCGCAAACTATTAACTGGCGAACTACTTACTCTAGCTTCCCGGCAACAATTAATAGACTGGATG
GAGGCGGATAAAGTTGCAGGACCACTTCTGCGCTCGGCCCTTCCGGCTGGCTGGTTTATTGCTGATAAAT
CTGGAGCCGGTGAGCGTGGGTCTCGCGGTATCATTGCAGCACTGGGGCCAGATGGTAAGCCCTCCCGTAT
CGTAGTTATCTACACGACGGGGAGTCAGGCAACTATGGATGAACGAAATAGACAGATCGCTGAGATAGGT
GCCTCACTGATTAAGCATTGGTAACTGTCAGACCAAGTTTACTCATATATACTTTAGATTGATTTAAAAC
TTCATTTTTAATTTAAAAGGATCTAGGTGAAGATCCTTTTTGATAATCTCATGACCAAAATCCCTTAACG
TGAGTTTTCGTTCCACTGAGCGTCAGACCCCGTAGAAAAGATCAAAGGATCTTCTTGAGATCCTTTTTTT
CTGCGCGTAATCTGCTGCTTGCAAACAAAAAAACCACCGCTACCAGCGGTGGTTTGTTTGCCGGATCAAG
AGCTACCAACTCTTTTTCCGAAGGTAACTGGCTTCAGCAGAGCGCAGATACCAAATACTGTCCTTCTAGT
GTAGCCGTAGTTAGGCCACCACTTCAAGAACTCTGTAGCACCGCCTACATACCTCGCTCTGCTAATCCTG
TTACCAGTGGCTGCTGCCAGTGGCGATAAGTCGTGTCTTACCGGGTTGGACTCAAGACGATAGTTACCGG
ATAAGGCGCAGCGGTCGGGCTGAACGGGGGGTTCGTGCACACAGCCCAGCTTGGAGCGAACGACCTACAC
CGAACTGAGATACCTACAGCGTGAGCATTGAGAAAGCGCCACGCTTCCCGAAGGGAGAAAGGCGGACAGG
TATCCGGTAAGCGGCAGGGTCGGAACAGGAGAGCGCACGAGGGAGCTTCCAGGGGGAAACGCCTGGTATC
TTTATAGTCCTGTCGGGTTTCGCCACCTCTGACTTGAGCGTCGATTTTTGTGATGCTCGTCAGGGGGGCG
GAGCCTATGGAAAAACGCCAGCAACGCGGCCTTTTTACGGTTCCTGGCCTTTTGCTGGCCTTTTGCTCAC
ATGTTCTTTCCTGCGTTATCCCCTGATTCTGTGGATAACCGTATTACCGCCTTTGAGTGAGCTGATACCG
CTCGCCGCAGCCGAACGACCGAGCGCAGCGAGTCAGTGAGCGAGGAAGCGGAAGAGCGCCCAATACGCAA
ACCGCCTCTCCCCGCGCGTTGGCCGATTCATTAATGCAGCTGGCACGACAGGTTTCCCGACTGGAAAGCG
GGCAGTGAGCGCAACGCAATTAATGTGAGTTAGCTCACTCATTAGGCACCCCAGGCTTTACACTTTATGC
TTCCGGCTCGTATGTTGTGTGGAATTGTGAGCGGATAACAATTTCACACAGGAAACAGCTATGACCATGA
TTACGCCAAGCTTTGCTCTTAGGAGTTTCCTAATACATCCCAAACTCAAATATATAAAGCATTTGACTTG
TTCTATGCCCTAGGGGGCGGGGGGAAGCTAAGCCAGCTTTTTTTAACATTTAAAATGTTAATTCCATTTT
AAATGCACAGATGTTTTTATTTCATAAGGGTTTCAATGTGCATGAATGCTGCAATATTCCTGTTACCAAA
GCTAGTATAAATAAAAATAGATAAACGTGGAAATTACTTAGAGTTTCTGTCATTAACGTTTCCTTCCTCA
GTTGACAACATAAATGCGCTGCTGAGCAAGCCAGTTTGCATCTGTCAGGATCAATTTCCCATTATGCCAG
TCATATTAATTACTAGTCAATTAGTTGATTTTTATTTTTGACATATACATGTGAA
