>Addgene plasmid #75013 | MP9956:SFG.GD3synthase-2A-GD2synthase | addgene partial sequence | sequence record 147240 | pMX-L3205 5'-CCCTTTTTCTGGAGACTAAATAAA-3'
TCTATGGCTCGTACTCTATAGGCTTCAGCTGGTGATATTGTTGAGTCAAAACTAGAGCCTGGACCACTGA
TATCCTGTCTTTAACAAATTGGACTAATCCGGATCGATGATGACGCGTTCACTCGGCGGTCATGCACTGT
AGCCGGTGTTTGAAGAAGAGTAGGCGATGTTTGGCCACTTGACTTTGGTCCAGTGATCCCGGGTACCTGT
AACGGGCATAAGTTTCAGCTCCTGGGTCTTTTGCTGTCCACGGCAGCTTCACCTTCGATGCATGATCCAC
AACAACATCAGAGCAGGAGCCAACACGAAGGAAACCAAGTCCATCCAGGAAGAATTCCAGATGTGCCACC
CGGTTGAGGCGTGGGTCAAAGCCCACTTGGCGCACTTTGTCTGTGCGCGCCAGGAAGAAGTTGACCACGC
CGTCTGTGACCACACAACTTGGGAAGCCAACGAGCTCGTGGTGGAAGCCCTGCTTTTGCCGGAAGCAGTT
CCCAAGGCCTGGGGCGCCCGGCTCCACACTCAGCAGCTGCCGGTAGGTGGTAGCGTAGCCCGAGATCTCC
CGCACCGCGCCCCCTACCAGGTCCAGGGGCGTCTTCTCGAGCACGTCCACAAGCTTCTCCAGCCGCGTGC
GCGCCGTGAAGACAAAGTCGTCGTCCACCCACAGCACGTATTTGGTGGTTACTTGGGACACCGCCAGGTT
CCGACCTGCGAACCAACCCTTGCCGAAGGGCATGAAGTAGTGCTCCACGTGTGGGTCGCTAATGCGCTCC
GGTTTGTCACTGTCGTCAGCGATGACTATGGTGACCGTAGGGTAAAAGCGTCGGATGCTGGCAATGAGTG
TCCGTAGTCGATCATAACGAAGAAAAGTCTTGGTGGCAATGGTAACCAGAGCACTGATGTTGTACTCGGC
TCCTTGGGGTAGGGATGATGGTGGGTACAGCCGGGGGTTGGGAGGGTGTCTTACGAGGATGGTGAAGGCA
ACTTCATGTCCCTTGGTGGAGAACCGGACTGTGTCTGCTGTGTTGGCCTGGTAGCTCCGGCTGCTGTAA
