>Addgene plasmid #75013 | MP9956:SFG.GD3synthase-2A-GD2synthase | addgene partial sequence | sequence record 147241 | pMX-S1811 5'-GACGGCATCGCAGCTTGGATACAC-3'
AAGGCTGCCGACCCCGGGGGTGGACCATCCTCTAGACTGCCACCATGAGCCCCTGCGGGCGGGCCCTACA
TACGTCCAGAGGGGCCATGGCCATGCTAGCTCGGAAATTCCCGCGTACCCGGCTACCCGTAGGAGCCAGT
GCCCTCTGTGTGGTGGTCCTCTGTTGGCTCTACATCTTCCCTGTCTACCGGCTGCCCAACGAGAAGGAGA
TTGTGCAAGGGGTGCTGGCACAGCGGACGGCTTGGAGGACGAACCAGACGTCAGCCAGTCTCTTCAGGAG
ACAAATGGAAGACTGCTGTGACCCTGCCCATCTCTTTGCTATGACTAAGATGAACTCCCCCATGGGGAAG
AGCCTGTGGTACGATGGGGAGCTCTTATACTCGTTCACCATCGATAATTCCACGTACTCCCTCTTCCCCC
AGGCAACCCCCTTCCAGCTGCCATTGAAGAAATGTGCGGTGGTGGGAAACGGTGGGATTCTGAAGATGAG
TGGCTGTGGCCGTCAAATAGATGAAGCAAATTTTGTCATGCGGTGCAACCTGCCTCCCTTGTCAAGTGAG
TACACCAGAGATGTCGGTTCCAAAACTCAGTTGGTGACAGCTAACCCCAGCATAATTCGCCAGAGATTTG
AAAACCTGCTGTGGTCCAGAAAGAAGTTTGTGGACAACATGAAGATCTATAACCACAGTTACATCTACAT
GCCTGCCTTTTCTATGAAGACAGGCACAGAGCCGTCTCTCCGTGTGTATTACACACTGAAAGATGTTGGA
GCCAATCAAACAGTGCTTTTTGCTAACCCCAACTTTCTTCGGAACATTGGAAAGTTCTGGAAGAGTAGGG
GGATCCACGCCAAGCGCTTGTCTACAGGACTCTTTTTGGTGAGTGCAGCCTTGGGCCTCTGTGAGGAGGT
GTCCATCTATGGCTTCTGGCCCTTCTCGGTGAACATGCAAGGGGACCCTATCAGTCACCACTACTATGAC
AACGTCTTG
